>Addgene plasmid #235797 | pME_G_0_1_009_5C2SR | addgene full sequence | sequence record 471425 | Addgene NGS Result
CCAAGCCTCGAGCTGTCAGACCAAGTTTACTCATATATACTTTAGATTGATTTAAAACTTCATTTTTAAT
TTAAAAGGATCTAGGTGAAGATCCTTTTTGATAATCTCATGACCAAAATCCCTTAACGTGAGTTTTCGTT
CCACTGAGCGTCAGACCCCGTAGAAAAGATCAAAGGATCTTCTTGAGATCCTTTTTTTCTGCGCGTAATC
TGCTGCTTGCAAACAAAAAAACCACCGCTACCAGCGGTGGTTTGTTTGCCGGATCAAGAGCTACCAACTC
TTTTTCCGAAGGTAACTGGCTTCAGCAGAGCGCAGATACCAAATACTGTTCTTCTAGTGTAGCCGTAGTT
AGGCCACCACTTCAAGAACTCTGTAGCACCGCCTACATACCTCGCTCTGCTAATCCTGTTACCAGTGGCT
GCTGCCAGTGGCGATAAGTCGTGTCTTACCGGGTTGGACTCAAGACGATAGTTACCGGATAAGGCGCAGC
GGTCGGGCTGAACGGGGGGTTCGTGCACACAGCCCAGCTTGGAGCGAACGACCTACACCGAACTGAGATA
CCTACAGCGTGAGCTATGAGAAAGCGCCACGCTTCCCGAAGGGAGAAAGGCGGACAGGTATCCGGTAAGC
GGCAGGGTCGGAACAGGAGAGCGCACGAGGGAGCTTCCAGGGGGAAACGCCTGGTATCTTTATAGTCCTG
TCGGGTTTCGCCACCTCTGACTTGAGCGTCGATTTTTGTGATGCTCGTCAGGGGGGCGGAGCCTGTGGAA
AAACGCCAGCAACGCGGCCTTTTTACGGTTCCTGGCCTTTTGCTGGCCTTTTGCTCACATGTTCTTTCCT
GCGTTATCCCCTGATTCTGTGGATAACCGTATTACCGCCTTTGAGTGAGCTGATACCGCTCGCCGCAGCC
GAACGACCGAGCGCAGCGAGTCAGTGAGCGAGGAAGCCTGCATAACGCGAAGTAATCTTTTCGGTTTTAA
AGAAAAAGGGCAGGGTGGTGACACCTTGCCCTTTTTTGCCGGACTGCAGCGGCCGCTACTAGTCGCGATG
AGTGGTCTCACTCCAATGCGAGACGTGTTCGAGACCACTCATCGCTCTAGAAGCGGCCGCGAATTCCAGA
AATCATCCTTAGCGAAAGCTAAGGATTTTTTTTATCTGAAATTCTGCCTCGTGATACGCCTATTTTTATA
GGTTAATGTCATGATAATAATGGTTTCTTAGACGTCAGGTGGCACTCGAGTTGATCGGGCACGTAAGAGG
TTCCAACTTTCACCATAATGAAATAAGATCACTACCGGGCGTATTTTTTGAGTTATCGAGATTTTCAGGA
GCTAAGGAAGCTAAAATGGAGAAAAAAATCACTGGATATACCACCGTTGATATATCCCAATGGCATCGTA
AAGAACATTTTGAGGCATTTCAGTCAGTTGCTCAATGTACCTATAACCAGACCGTTCAGCTGGATATTAC
GGCCTTTTTAAAGACCGTAAAGAAAAATAAGCACAAGTTTTATCCGGCCTTTATTCACATTCTTGCCCGC
CTGATGAATGCTCATCCGGAATTTCGTATGGCAATGAAAGACGGTGAGCTGGTGATATGGGATAGTGTTC
ACCCTTGTTACACCGTTTTCCATGAGCAAACTGAAACGTTTTCATCACTCTGGAGTGAATACCACGACGA
TTTCCGGCAGTTTCTACACATATATTCGCAAGATGTGGCGTGTTACGGTGAAAACCTGGCCTATTTCCCT
AAAGGGTTTATTGAGAATATGTTTTTCGTATCAGCCAATCCCTGGGTGAGTTTCACCAGTTTTGATTTAA
ACGTGGCCAATATGGACAACTTCTTCGCCCCCGTTTTCACCATGGGCAAATATTATACGCAAGGCGACAA
GGTGCTGATGCCGCTGGCGATTCAGGTTCATCATGCCGTTTGTGATGGCTTCCATGTCGGCAGAATGCTT
AATGAATTACAACAGTACTGCGACGAGTGGCAGGGCGGGGCGTAATTTGATATCGAGCTCGCTTGGACTC
CTGTTGATAGATCCAGTAATGACCTCAGAACTCCATCTGGATTTGTTCAGAACGCTCGGTTGCCGCCGGG
CGTTTTTTATTGGTGAGAAT
Features (pLannotate 1.2.2; 8 found; start..end, strand, type, name):
    183..771     +  rep_origin     ori: high-copy-number ColE1/pMB1/pBR322/pUC origin of replication
    966..1023    -  terminator     his operon terminator: This putative transcriptin terminator from the E. coli his operon has a 2-bp deletion introduced during synthesis. Its efficiency has not been determined.
   1024..1043    -  misc_feature   BioBrick suffix: universal suffix for all parts
   1095..1116    -  misc_feature   BioBrick prefix: BioBrick prefix for parts that do not start with "ATG"
   1119..1162    +  terminator     bacterial terminator: putative bacterial transcription terminator
   1248..1345    +  promoter       cat promoter: promoter of the E. coli cat gene encoding chloramphenicol acetyltransferase
   1346..2002    +  CDS            cat: CAT_ECOLX - Experimental evidence at protein level: Swiss-Prot protein existence level 1. This enzyme is an effector of chloramphenicol resistance in bacteria. From Escherichia coli. This protein is used as a marker in many commonly used cloning vectors, such as pACYC184.
   2026..2120    +  terminator     lambda t0 terminator: transcription terminator from phage lambda
