[The description below was written by a language model from this plasmid's Addgene catalogue record and pLannotate feature annotations shown in this document.]
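Description:
pME_G_0_1_009_5C2SR is a small (about 2.1 kb) synthetic-biology part plasmid from a modular cloning toolkit developed for engineering the Chlamydomonas chloroplast. It is built in the pME_Cp_UAV_GFP backbone, whose name suggests a universal acceptor vector with a GFP dropout, although no GFP sequence remains in the annotated plasmid. The plasmid is maintained in E. coli at high copy through a ColE1/pUC-type origin of replication. It is selected with chloramphenicol via the cat gene, which is driven by its native cat promoter and followed by the lambda t0 terminator.

The payload is a 19 bp synthetic sequence, the "5' Connector 2 Short Reverse", inserted by BsaI-based cloning in which both BsaI sites were destroyed. The feature table does not annotate the connector itself. It presumably lies in the short interval between the BioBrick prefix and suffix sequences, which is flanked by a his operon terminator on one side and a putative bacterial terminator on the other. These terminators would insulate the cloning site from transcription originating in the backbone. The plasmid carries no promoter, coding sequence or reporter as cargo, so the part is purely structural.

According to the record, the connector occupies the M1 position and dictates where a unit is placed during level 2 assembly. Connector parts of this kind are included when a transcription unit is built, and they set the order, and as the "Reverse" designation suggests, the orientation, in which units are later joined into multigene constructs. The record does not state the overhangs or the enzyme used at the later assembly step.
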