Addgene plasmid #235797: pME_G_0_1_009_5C2SR
Purpose: 5' Connector 2 Short Reverse in the M1 position used to dictate position for lvl2 assembly
Depositing lab: Tobias Erb. Depositing organization: Max Planck Institute for Terrestrial Microbiology. Publication: A modular high-throughput approach for advancing synthetic biology in the chloroplast of Chlamydomonas. Inckemann RM, Chotel T, Burgis M, Brinkmann CK, Andreas L, Baumann J, Sharma P, Klose M, Barrett J, Ries F, Paczia N, Glatter T, Mackinder LCM, Willmund F, Erb TJ. Nat Plants. 2025 Nov;11(11):2332-2349. doi: 10.1038/s41477-025-02126-2. Epub 2025 Nov 3. PubMed 41184475.
Backbone
  Vector backbone: pME_Cp_UAV_GFP
  Backbone size w/o insert (bp): 2101
  Vector type: Synthetic Biology
Growth in bacteria
  Bacterial resistance: Chloramphenicol, 25 μg/mL
  Growth temperature: 37°C
  Growth strain: DH5alpha
  Copy number: High Copy
Gene/Insert
  Gene/Insert name: 5' Connector 2 Short Reverse
  Species: Synthetic
  Insert size (bp): 19
  Mutation: none
  Cloning method: Restriction Enzyme; 5′ cloning site BsaI (destroyed during cloning); 3′ cloning site BsaI (destroyed during cloning)
  Sequencing primers: 5′ CGTATCACGAGGCAGAATTTC; 3′ CCTGCATAACGCGAAGTAATC
Terms and licenses: Academic/Nonprofit Terms; Industry Terms: Not Available to Industry
Depositor comments: Please visit https://doi.org/10.1101/2024.05.08.593163 for bioRxiv preprint.
How to cite: pME_G_0_1_009_5C2SR was a gift from Tobias Erb (Addgene plasmid # 235797 ; http://n2t.net/addgene:235797 ; RRID:Addgene_235797)
